Addgene plasmid #161338: pDONR221-SLC6A4_STOP
Purpose: Gateway entry clone with codon-optimized ORF sequence for subcloning into custom expression vectors. Contains a STOP codon at the end of the codon-optimized ORF sequence.
Depositing lab: RESOLUTE Consortium & Giulio Superti-Furga. Depositing organization: CeMM Research Center for Molecular Medicine. Publication: The RESOLUTE consortium: unlocking SLC transporters for drug discovery. Superti-Furga G, Lackner D, Wiedmer T, Ingles-Prieto A, Barbosa B, Girardi E, Goldmann U, Gurtl B, Klavins K, Klimek C, Lindinger S, Lineiro-Retes E, Muller AC, Onstein S, Redinger G, Reil D, Sedlyarov V, Wolf G, Crawford M, Everley R, ... Steppan CM. Nat Rev Drug Discov. 2020 Jul;19(7):429-430. doi: 10.1038/d41573-020-00056-6. PubMed 32265506.
Backbone
  Vector backbone: pDONR221
  Backbone manufacturer: ThermoFisher Scientific
  Backbone size w/o insert (bp): 2550
  Vector type: Mammalian Expression
Growth in bacteria
  Bacterial resistance: Kanamycin, 50 μg/mL
  Growth temperature: 37°C
  Growth strain: NEB Stable
  Copy number: High Copy
Gene/Insert
  Gene/Insert name: SLC6A4 (alt name: 5-HTT, SERT1, HTT, OCD1)
  Species: H. sapiens (human)
  Insert size (bp): 1893
  Entrez Gene: SLC6A4 (a.k.a. 5-HTT, 5-HTTLPR, 5HTT, HTT, OCD1, SERT, SERT1, hSERT)
  Cloning method: Gateway Cloning
  Sequencing primers: 5′ M13-fwd; 3′ M13-rev
Terms and licenses: Academic/Nonprofit Terms; Industry Terms
Depositor comments: This plasmid contains a STOP codon at the end of the codon-optimized ORF. For the version of this plasmid that does not contain a STOP codon, please see Addgene plasmid 132172 For more information on the full Resolute plasmid collection, please see www.addgene.org/depositor-collections/re-solute/. Please provide your feedback on this plasmid to the RESOLUTE consortium by filling out their RESOLUTE repository feedback form: https://forms.office.com/Pages/ResponsePage.aspx?id=0e05yklzmkS7rjFGQL4N7z4feCLQvEJAmVcOCM_u885UN1JJRko0Ukg4TVQwNTZLOUxPQVJWT1NHUCQlQCN0PWcu
How to cite: pDONR221-SLC6A4_STOP was a gift from RESOLUTE Consortium & Giulio Superti-Furga (Addgene plasmid # 161338 ; http://n2t.net/addgene:161338 ; RRID:Addgene_161338)
