[The description below was written by a language model from this plasmid's Addgene catalogue record and pLannotate feature annotations shown in this document.]
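Description:
pDONR221-SLC6A4_STOP is a Gateway entry clone built on the pDONR221 backbone, carrying a codon-optimized open reading frame for human SLC6A4, the sodium-dependent serotonin transporter (also known as SERT or 5-HTT) that clears serotonin from the synaptic cleft back into the presynaptic terminal. The full sequenced plasmid is about 4.4 kb, with an insert of roughly 1.9 kb. It is propagated in E. coli through a high-copy ColE1/pUC-type origin and selected with kanamycin via an aminoglycoside phosphotransferase gene.

The ORF is flanked by attL1 and attL2 sites, the recombination substrates for the LR Clonase reaction, so the coding sequence can be moved directionally and in frame into any attR-containing destination vector. This version keeps a stop codon at the end of the ORF, so it yields the native C-terminus and suits untagged or N-terminally tagged expression; a companion clone without the stop codon exists for C-terminal fusions. Although the catalogue lists the vector type as mammalian expression, the annotated features show no eukaryotic promoter or polyadenylation signal upstream or downstream of the insert, so expression depends on the destination vector chosen. The remaining annotated elements are standard backbone features: rrnB T1 and T2 terminators upstream of attL1 that insulate the cassette from read-through transcription, a T7 promoter beyond attL2 pointing back toward the insert, and short lacI and lacZα remnants with no evident functional role. M13 forward and reverse priming sites flank the cassette for sequence verification. The plasmid belongs to a consortium collection of solute carrier transporter clones intended for subcloning into custom expression vectors for transporter research and drug discovery.
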