Features (pLannotate 1.2.2; 10 found; start..end, strand, type, name):
      1..100     +  protein_bind   attL1: mutant version of attL; recombination site for the Gateway® LR reaction LR Clonase™
    106..1995    +  CDS            SLC6A4: SC6A4_HUMAN - Also known as HTT, SERT. Experimental evidence at protein level: Swiss-Prot protein existence level 1. Serotonin transporter whose primary function in the central nervous system involves the regulation of serotonergic signaling via transport of serotonin molecules from the synaptic cleft back into the pre-synaptic terminal for re-utilization. Plays a key role in mediating regulation of the availability of serotonin to other receptors of serotonergic systems. Terminates the action of serotonin and recycles it in a sodium-dependent manner. From Homo sapiens (Human).
   2000..2099    -  protein_bind   attL2: mutant version of attL; recombination site for the Gateway® LR reaction LR Clonase™
   2117..2135    -  promoter       T7 promoter: promoter for bacteriophage T7 RNA polymerase
   2269..3078    +  CDS            KanR: aminoglycoside phosphotransferase; aph(3')-Ia; confers resistance to kanamycin in bacteria or G418 (Geneticin®) in eukaryotes
   3225..3813    +  rep_origin     ori: high-copy-number ColE1/pMB1/pBR322/pUC origin of replication
   3996..4088    +  CDS            lacI (fragment): lac repressor; lacI; The lac repressor binds to the lac operator to inhibit transcription in E. coli. This inhibition can be relieved by adding lactose or isopropyl-β-D-thiogalactopyranoside (IPTG).
   4143..4170    -  terminator     rrnB T2 terminator: transcription terminator T2 from the E. coli rrnB gene
   4302..4345    +  terminator     rrnB T1 terminator: Escherichia coli rrnB; transcription terminator T1 from the E. coli rrnB gene
   4392..4428    -  CDS            lacZα (fragment): LacZα fragment of β-galactosidase; lacZ fragment
>Addgene plasmid #161338 | pDONR221-SLC6A4_STOP | addgene full sequence | sequence record 362127 | Addgene NGS Result
CAAATAATGATTTTATTTTGACTGATAGTGACCTGTTCGTTGCAACACATTGATGAGCAATGCTTTTTTA
TAATGCCAACTTTGTACAAAAAAGCAGGCTCCACCATGGAGACCACACCTCTGAATTCCCAGAAGCAGCT
GTCTGCCTGCGAGGACGGCGAGGATTGTCAGGAGAACGGCGTGCTGCAGAAGGTGGTGCCAACCCCCGGC
GACAAGGTGGAGTCTGGCCAGATCAGCAATGGCTACTCCGCCGTGCCTTCTCCAGGAGCAGGCGACGATA
CCAGGCACTCTATCCCAGCCACCACAACCACACTGGTGGCAGAGCTGCACCAGGGAGAGAGAGAGACATG
GGGCAAGAAGGTGGACTTTCTGCTGAGCGTGATCGGCTATGCCGTGGATCTGGGCAACGTGTGGCGGTTT
CCCTATATCTGCTACCAGAACGGAGGAGGAGCCTTCCTGCTGCCATACACCATCATGGCCATCTTCGGCG
GCATCCCCCTGTTTTATATGGAGCTGGCCCTGGGCCAGTACCACCGGAATGGCTGCATCAGCATCTGGAG
AAAGATCTGTCCCATCTTTAAGGGCATCGGCTATGCCATCTGTATCATCGCCTTCTACATCGCCTCCTAC
TATAACACAATCATGGCCTGGGCCCTGTACTATCTGATCAGCTCCTTCACCGACCAGCTGCCCTGGACAA
GCTGCAAGAATTCCTGGAACACCGGCAATTGTACAAACTACTTCAGCGAGGATAATATCACCTGGACACT
GCACTCCACCTCTCCTGCCGAGGAGTTCTACACAAGGCACGTGCTGCAGATCCACCGCTCCAAGGGACTG
CAGGATCTGGGAGGCATCTCTTGGCAGCTGGCCCTGTGCATCATGCTGATCTTCACCGTGATCTACTTCA
GCATCTGGAAGGGCGTGAAGACATCCGGCAAGGTGGTGTGGGTGACCGCCACATTTCCATACATCATCCT
GAGCGTGCTGCTGGTGAGGGGAGCCACCCTGCCAGGAGCATGGAGGGGCGTGCTGTTCTACCTGAAGCCT
AACTGGCAGAAGCTGCTGGAGACAGGCGTGTGGATCGACGCAGCAGCACAGATCTTCTTTAGCCTGGGAC
CAGGATTCGGCGTGCTGCTGGCCTTTGCCTCCTATAATAAGTTCAACAATAACTGCTACCAGGATGCCCT
GGTGACCTCCGTGGTGAACTGTATGACAAGCTTCGTGTCCGGCTTCGTGATCTTTACCGTGCTGGGCTAT
ATGGCCGAGATGCGGAATGAGGACGTGTCTGAGGTGGCCAAGGATGCCGGCCCTAGCCTGCTGTTTATCA
CCTACGCCGAGGCCATCGCCAACATGCCAGCCTCCACATTCTTTGCCATCATCTTCTTTCTGATGCTGAT
CACCCTGGGCCTGGACTCTACATTCGCCGGACTGGAGGGCGTGATCACCGCCGTGCTGGATGAGTTTCCT
CACGTGTGGGCCAAGCGGAGAGAGAGGTTCGTGCTGGCCGTGGTCATCACATGCTTCTTTGGCTCCCTGG
TGACCCTGACATTCGGCGGCGCCTATGTGGTGAAGCTGCTGGAGGAGTACGCAACCGGACCAGCCGTGCT
GACAGTGGCCCTGATCGAGGCCGTGGCCGTGTCTTGGTTTTATGGCATCACCCAGTTCTGTAGGGACGTG
AAGGAGATGCTGGGCTTCTCTCCAGGCTGGTTTTGGAGGATCTGCTGGGTGGCAATCAGCCCACTGTTCC
TGCTGTTTATCATCTGTTCTTTTCTGATGAGCCCCCCTCAGCTGAGGCTGTTCCAGTACAATTATCCCTA
CTGGAGCATCATCCTGGGCTACTGCATCGGCACCTCTAGCTTTATCTGTATCCCTACATATATCGCCTAC
CGGCTGATCATCACCCCAGGCACATTCAAGGAGAGAATCATCAAGTCCATCACCCCCGAGACCCCTACAG
AGATCCCTTGTGGCGATATCCGCCTGAACGCCGTGTAAGACCCAGCTTTCTTGTACAAAGTTGGCATTAT
AAGAAAGCATTGCTTATCAATTTGTTGCAACGAACAGGTCACTATCAGTCAAAATAAAATCATTATTTGC
CATCCAGCTGATATCCCCTATAGTGAGTCGTATTACATGGTCATAGCTGTTTCCTGGCAGCTCTGGCCCG
TGTCTCAAAATCTCTGATGTTACATTGCACAAGATAAAAATATATCATCATGAACAATAAAACTGTCTGC
TTACATAAACAGTAATACAAGGGGTGTTATGAGCCATATTCAACGGGAAACGTCGAGGCCGCGATTAAAT
TCCAACATGGATGCTGATTTATATGGGTATAAATGGGCTCGCGATAATGTCGGGCAATCAGGTGCGACAA
TCTATCGCTTGTATGGGAAGCCCGATGCGCCAGAGTTGTTTCTGAAACATGGCAAAGGTAGCGTTGCCAA
TGATGTTACAGATGAGATGGTCAGACTAAACTGGCTGACGGAATTTATGCCTCTTCCGACCATCAAGCAT
TTTATCCGTACTCCTGATGATGCATGGTTACTCACCACTGCGATCCCCGGAAAAACAGCATTCCAGGTAT
TAGAAGAATATCCTGATTCAGGTGAAAATATTGTTGATGCGCTGGCAGTGTTCCTGCGCCGGTTGCATTC
GATTCCTGTTTGTAATTGTCCTTTTAACAGCGATCGCGTATTTCGTCTCGCTCAGGCGCAATCACGAATG
AATAACGGTTTGGTTGATGCGAGTGATTTTGATGACGAGCGTAATGGCTGGCCTGTTGAACAAGTCTGGA
AAGAAATGCATAAACTTTTGCCATTCTCACCGGATTCAGTCGTCACTCATGGTGATTTCTCACTTGATAA
CCTTATTTTTGACGAGGGGAAATTAATAGGTTGTATTGATGTTGGACGAGTCGGAATCGCAGACCGATAC
CAGGATCTTGCCATCCTATGGAACTGCCTCGGTGAGTTTTCTCCTTCATTACAGAAACGGCTTTTTCAAA
AATATGGTATTGATAATCCTGATATGAATAAATTGCAGTTTCATTTGATGCTCGATGAGTTTTTCTAATC
AGAATTGGTTAATTGGTTGTAACACTGGCAGAGCATTACGCTGACTTGACGGGACGGCGCAAGCTCATGA
CCAAAATCCCTTAACGTGAGTTACGCGTCGTTCCACTGAGCGTCAGACCCCGTAGAAAAGATCAAAGGAT
CTTCTTGAGATCCTTTTTTTCTGCGCGTAATCTGCTGCTTGCAAACAAAAAAACCACCGCTACCAGCGGT
GGTTTGTTTGCCGGATCAAGAGCTACCAACTCTTTTTCCGAAGGTAACTGGCTTCAGCAGAGCGCAGATA
CCAAATACTGTTCTTCTAGTGTAGCCGTAGTTAGGCCACCACTTCAAGAACTCTGTAGCACCGCCTACAT
ACCTCGCTCTGCTAATCCTGTTACCAGTGGCTGCTGCCAGTGGCGATAAGTCGTGTCTTACCGGGTTGGA
CTCAAGACGATAGTTACCGGATAAGGCGCAGCGGTCGGGCTGAACGGGGGGTTCGTGCACACAGCCCAGC
TTGGAGCGAACGACCTACACCGAACTGAGATACCTACAGCGTGAGCTATGAGAAAGCGCCACGCTTCCCG
AAGGGAGAAAGGCGGACAGGTATCCGGTAAGCGGCAGGGTCGGAACAGGAGAGCGCACGAGGGAGCTTCC
AGGGGGAAACGCCTGGTATCTTTATAGTCCTGTCGGGTTTCGCCACCTCTGACTTGAGCGTCGATTTTTG
TGATGCTCGTCAGGGGGGCGGAGCCTATGGAAAAACGCCAGCAACGCGGCCTTTTTACGGTTCCTGGCCT
TTTGCTGGCCTTTTGCTCACATGTTCTTTCCTGCGTTATCCCCTGATTCTGTGGATAACCGTATTACCGC
CTTTGAGTGAGCTGATACCGCTCGCCGCAGCCGAACGACCGAGCGCAGCGAGTCAGTGAGCGAGGAAGCG
GAAGAGCGCCCAATACGCAAACCGCCTCTCCCCGCGCGTTGGCCGATTCATTAATGCAGCTGGCACGACA
GGTTTCCCGACTGGAAAGCGGGCAGTGAGCGCAACGCAATTAATACGCGTACCGCTAGCCAGGAAGAGTT
TGTAGAAACGCAAAAAGGCCATCCGTCAGGATGGCCTTCTGCTTAGTTTGATGCCTGGCAGTTTATGGCG
GGCGTCCTGCCCGCCACCCTCCGGGCCGTTGCTTCACAACGTTCAAATCCGCTCCCGGCGGATTTGTCCT
ACTCAGGAGAGCGTTCACCGACAAACAACAGATAAAACGAAAGGCCCAGTCTTCCGACTGAGCCTTTCGT
TTTATTTGATGCCTGGCAGTTCCCTACTCTCGCGTTAACGCTAGCATGGATGTTTTCCCAGTCACGACGT
TGTAAAACGACGGCCAGTCTTAAGCTCGGGCCC
