>Addgene plasmid #161338 | pDONR221-SLC6A4_STOP | depositor partial sequence | sequence record 312611 | Codon-optimized ORF of SLC6A4
ATGGAGACCACACCTCTGAATTCCCAGAAGCAGCTGTCTGCCTGCGAGGACGGCGAGGATTGTCAGGAGA
ACGGCGTGCTGCAGAAGGTGGTGCCAACCCCCGGCGACAAGGTGGAGTCTGGCCAGATCAGCAATGGCTA
CTCCGCCGTGCCTTCTCCAGGAGCAGGCGACGATACCAGGCACTCTATCCCAGCCACCACAACCACACTG
GTGGCAGAGCTGCACCAGGGAGAGAGAGAGACATGGGGCAAGAAGGTGGACTTTCTGCTGAGCGTGATCG
GCTATGCCGTGGATCTGGGCAACGTGTGGCGGTTTCCCTATATCTGCTACCAGAACGGAGGAGGAGCCTT
CCTGCTGCCATACACCATCATGGCCATCTTCGGCGGCATCCCCCTGTTTTATATGGAGCTGGCCCTGGGC
CAGTACCACCGGAATGGCTGCATCAGCATCTGGAGAAAGATCTGTCCCATCTTTAAGGGCATCGGCTATG
CCATCTGTATCATCGCCTTCTACATCGCCTCCTACTATAACACAATCATGGCCTGGGCCCTGTACTATCT
GATCAGCTCCTTCACCGACCAGCTGCCCTGGACAAGCTGCAAGAATTCCTGGAACACCGGCAATTGTACA
AACTACTTCAGCGAGGATAATATCACCTGGACACTGCACTCCACCTCTCCTGCCGAGGAGTTCTACACAA
GGCACGTGCTGCAGATCCACCGCTCCAAGGGACTGCAGGATCTGGGAGGCATCTCTTGGCAGCTGGCCCT
GTGCATCATGCTGATCTTCACCGTGATCTACTTCAGCATCTGGAAGGGCGTGAAGACATCCGGCAAGGTG
GTGTGGGTGACCGCCACATTTCCATACATCATCCTGAGCGTGCTGCTGGTGAGGGGAGCCACCCTGCCAG
GAGCATGGAGGGGCGTGCTGTTCTACCTGAAGCCTAACTGGCAGAAGCTGCTGGAGACAGGCGTGTGGAT
CGACGCAGCAGCACAGATCTTCTTTAGCCTGGGACCAGGATTCGGCGTGCTGCTGGCCTTTGCCTCCTAT
AATAAGTTCAACAATAACTGCTACCAGGATGCCCTGGTGACCTCCGTGGTGAACTGTATGACAAGCTTCG
TGTCCGGCTTCGTGATCTTTACCGTGCTGGGCTATATGGCCGAGATGCGGAATGAGGACGTGTCTGAGGT
GGCCAAGGATGCCGGCCCTAGCCTGCTGTTTATCACCTACGCCGAGGCCATCGCCAACATGCCAGCCTCC
ACATTCTTTGCCATCATCTTCTTTCTGATGCTGATCACCCTGGGCCTGGACTCTACATTCGCCGGACTGG
AGGGCGTGATCACCGCCGTGCTGGATGAGTTTCCTCACGTGTGGGCCAAGCGGAGAGAGAGGTTCGTGCT
GGCCGTGGTCATCACATGCTTCTTTGGCTCCCTGGTGACCCTGACATTCGGCGGCGCCTATGTGGTGAAG
CTGCTGGAGGAGTACGCAACCGGACCAGCCGTGCTGACAGTGGCCCTGATCGAGGCCGTGGCCGTGTCTT
GGTTTTATGGCATCACCCAGTTCTGTAGGGACGTGAAGGAGATGCTGGGCTTCTCTCCAGGCTGGTTTTG
GAGGATCTGCTGGGTGGCAATCAGCCCACTGTTCCTGCTGTTTATCATCTGTTCTTTTCTGATGAGCCCC
CCTCAGCTGAGGCTGTTCCAGTACAATTATCCCTACTGGAGCATCATCCTGGGCTACTGCATCGGCACCT
CTAGCTTTATCTGTATCCCTACATATATCGCCTACCGGCTGATCATCACCCCAGGCACATTCAAGGAGAG
AATCATCAAGTCCATCACCCCCGAGACCCCTACAGAGATCCCTTGTGGCGATATCCGCCTGAACGCCGTG
TAA
